Addgene plasmid #226672: pTBL3481 MTK3-mCherry
Purpose: MTK3 part containing the coding sequence of mCherry.
Depositing lab: Chang Liu. Depositing organization: University of California, Irvine. Publication: Open-ended molecular recording of sequential cellular events into DNA. Loveless TB, Carlson CK, Dentzel Helmy CA, Hu VJ, Ross SK, Demelo MC, Murtaza A, Liang G, Ficht M, Singhai A, Pajoh-Casco MJ, Liu CC. Nat Chem Biol. 2025 Apr;21(4):512-521. doi: 10.1038/s41589-024-01764-5. Epub 2024 Nov 14. PubMed 39543397.
Backbone
  Vector backbone: MTK3
  Backbone manufacturer: Hana El-Samad Lab
  Vector type: Mammalian Expression, Synthetic Biology
Growth in bacteria
  Bacterial resistance: Chloramphenicol, 25 μg/mL
  Growth temperature: 37°C
  Growth strain: DH5alpha
  Copy number: High Copy
Gene/Insert
  Gene/Insert name: mCherry
  Species: Synthetic
  Mutation: Removed BbsI sites
  Promoter: none
  Cloning method: Gibson Cloning
  Sequencing primers: 5′ ColE1
Resource information
  A portion of this plasmid was derived from a plasmid made by: Pierre Neveu (the mCherry sequence was obtained from Addgene plasmid #62451), Hana El-Samad (Mammalian Toolkit, Kit #1000000180).
Terms and licenses: Academic/Nonprofit Terms; Industry Terms: Not Available to Industry
Depositor comments: Please visit https://doi.org/10.1101/2021.11.05.467507 for bioRxiv preprint.
How to cite: pTBL3481 MTK3-mCherry was a gift from Chang Liu (Addgene plasmid # 226672 ; http://n2t.net/addgene:226672 ; RRID:Addgene_226672)
