[The description below was written by a language model from this plasmid's Addgene catalogue record and pLannotate feature annotations shown in this document.]
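Description:
pTBL3481 MTK3-mCherry is a small (about 2.4 kb) part plasmid built for the Mammalian Toolkit (MTK), a hierarchical modular cloning system for assembling mammalian expression constructs. It occupies the "type 3" position of that scheme, which is the slot used for coding sequences, and is catalogued under mammalian expression and synthetic biology. The plasmid itself is not an expression vector: the record states that there is no promoter driving the insert, and the feature table shows no mammalian promoter, polyadenylation signal or mammalian selection marker. It serves as a storage and donor vector from which the coding part is drawn during assembly with separate promoter, terminator and backbone parts.

The backbone is minimal. A high-copy ColE1/pUC-type origin supports replication in E. coli, and a chloramphenicol acetyltransferase (cat) gene with its native promoter, followed by a phage lambda t0 terminator, provides chloramphenicol selection. The only payload is the mCherry open reading frame, annotated on the strand opposite to cat. mCherry is a monomeric, rapidly maturing red fluorescent protein derived from Discosoma. This copy was taken from an earlier deposited plasmid, inserted by Gibson cloning, and modified to remove internal BbsI sites. That change presumably keeps the part compatible with type IIS restriction enzyme-based assembly, although the record does not explain the reason. The flanking assembly sites and overhangs are not annotated in the feature table. The part is suited to building red fluorescent reporter or marker transcription units for mammalian cells, and it was deposited alongside work on recording sequential cellular events into DNA.
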