Features (pLannotate 1.2.2; 5 found; start..end, strand, type, name):
    211..308     +  promoter       cat promoter: promoter of the E. coli cat gene encoding chloramphenicol acetyltransferase
    309..965     +  CDS            cat: CAT_ECOLX - Experimental evidence at protein level: Swiss-Prot protein existence level 1. This enzyme is an effector of chloramphenicol resistance in bacteria. From Escherichia coli. This protein is used as a marker in many commonly used cloning vectors, such as pACYC184.
   1039..1073    +  terminator     lambda t0 terminator: minimal transcription terminator from phage lambda (Scholtissek and Grosse, 1987)
   1105..1812    -  CDS            mCherry: mCherry is a basic (constitutively fluorescent) red fluorescent protein published in 2004, derived from Discosoma sp.. It is reported to be a very rapidly-maturing monomer with low acid sensitivity.
   1924..127     -  rep_origin     ori (across the origin): high-copy-number ColE1/pMB1/pBR322/pUC origin of replication
>Addgene plasmid #226672 | pTBL3481 MTK3-mCherry | addgene full sequence | sequence record 451102 | Addgene NGS Result
TCTGCTGAAGCCAGTTACCTTCGGAAAAAGAGTTGGTAGCTCTTGATCCGGCAAACAAACCACCGCTGGT
AGCGGTGGTTTTTTTGTTTGCAAGCAGCAGATTACGCGCAGAAAAAAAGGATCTCAAGAAGATCCTTTGA
TCTTTTCTACGGGGTCTGACGCTCAGTGGAACGAAAACTCACGTTAAGGGATTTTGGTCATGATTGATCG
GGCACGTAAGAGGTTCCAACTTTCACCATAATGAAATAAGATCACTACCGGGCGTATTTTTTGAGTTATC
GAGATTTTCAGGAGCTAAGGAAGCTAAAATGGAGAAAAAAATCACTGGATATACCACCGTTGATATATCC
CAATGGCATCGTAAAGAACATTTTGAGGCATTTCAGTCAGTTGCTCAATGTACCTATAACCAGACCGTTC
AGCTGGATATTACGGCCTTTTTAAAGACCGTAAAGAAAAATAAGCACAAGTTTTATCCGGCCTTTATTCA
CATTCTTGCCCGCCTGATGAATGCTCATCCGGAATTTCGTATGGCAATGAAAGACGGTGAGCTGGTGATA
TGGGATAGTGTTCACCCTTGTTACACCGTTTTCCATGAGCAAACTGAAACGTTTTCATCGCTCTGGAGTG
AATACCACGACGATTTCCGGCAGTTTCTACACATATATTCGCAAGATGTGGCGTGTTACGGTGAAAACCT
GGCCTATTTCCCTAAAGGGTTTATTGAGAATATGTTTTTCGTTTCAGCCAATCCCTGGGTGAGTTTCACC
AGTTTTGATTTAAACGTGGCCAATATGGACAACTTCTTCGCCCCCGTTTTCACCATGGGCAAATATTATA
CGCAAGGCGACAAGGTGCTGATGCCGCTGGCGATTCAGGTTCATCATGCCGTTTGTGATGGCTTCCATGT
CGGCAGAATGCTTAATGAATTACAACAGTACTGCGATGAGTGGCAGGGCGGGGCGTAATTTGATATCGAG
CTCGCTTGGACTCCTGTTGATAGATCCAGTAATGACCTCAGAACTCCATCTGGATTTGTTCAGAACGCTC
GGTTGCCGCCGGGCGTTTTTTATTGGTCTGGTCTCAGGATTCGACATCTGTAGACTTGTACAGCTCGTCC
ATGCCGCCGGTGGAGTGGCGGCCCTCGGCGCGTTCGTACTGTTCCACGATGGTGTAGTCCTCGTTGTGGG
AGGTGATGTCCAACTTGATGTTGACGTTGTAGGCGCCGGGCAGCTGCACGGGCTTCTTGGCCTTGTAGGT
GGTCTTGACCTCAGCGTCGTAGTGGCCGCCGTCCTTCAGCTTCAGCCTCTGCTTGATCTCGCCCTTCAGG
GCGCCGTCCTCGGGGTACATCCGCTCGGAGGAGGCCTCCCAGCCCATGGTTTTCTTCTGCATTACGGGGC
CGTCGGAGGGGAAGTTGGTGCCGCGCAGCTTCACCTTGTAGATGAACTCGCCGTCCTGCAGGGAGGAGTC
CTGGGTCACGGTCACCACGCCGCCGTCCTCGAAGTTCATCACGCGCTCCCACTTGAAGCCCTCGGGGAAG
GACAGCTTCAAGTAGTCGGGAATGTCGGCGGGGTGCTTCACGTAGGCCTTGGAGCCGTACATGAACTGAG
GGGACAGGATGTCCCAGGCGAAGGGCAGGGGGCCACCCTTGGTCACCTTCAGCTTGGCGGTCTGGGTGCC
CTCGTAGGGGCGGCCCTCGCCCTCGCCCTCGATCTCGAACTCGTGGCCGTTCACGGAGCCCTCCATGTGC
ACCTTGAAGCGCATGAACTCCTTGATGATGGCCATGTTATCCTCCTCGCCCTTGCTCACCATATGAGACC
GACTACGGTTATCCACAGAATCAGGGGATAACGCAGGAAAGAACATGTGAGCAAAAGGCCAGCAAAAGGC
CAGGAACCGTAAAAAGGCCGCGTTGCTGGCGTTTTTCCATAGGCTCCGCCCCCCTGACGAGCATCACAAA
AATCGACGCTCAAGTCAGAGGTGGCGAAACCCGACAGGACTATAAAGATACCAGGCGTTTCCCCCTGGAA
GCTCCCTCGTGCGCTCTCCTGTTCCGACCCTGCCGCTTACCGGATACCTGTCCGCCTTTCTCCCTTCGGG
AAGCGTGGCGCTTTCTCATAGCTCACGCTGTAGGTATCTCAGTTCGGTGTAGGTCGTTCGCTCCAAGCTG
GGCTGTGTGCACGAACCCCCCGTTCAGCCCGACCGCTGCGCCTTATCCGGTAACTATCGTCTTGAGTCCA
ACCCGGTAAGACACGACTTATCGCCACTGGCAGCAGCCACTGGTAACAGGATTAGCAGAGCGAGGTATGT
AGGCGGTGCTACAGAGTTCTTGAAGTGGTGGCCTAACTACGGCTACACTAGAAGAACAGTATTTGGTATC
TGCGC
